Addgene plasmid #139226: pPD566 CAG MCS (TUPV6)
Purpose: (Empty Backbone) mMoClo TUPV6, with CAG promoter and an MCS
Depositing lab: Joshua Leonard. Depositing organization: Northwestern University. Publication: The COMET toolkit for composing customizable genetic programs in mammalian cells. Donahue PS, Draut JW, Muldoon JJ, Edelstein HI, Bagheri N, Leonard JN. Nat Commun. 2020 Feb 7;11(1):779. doi: 10.1038/s41467-019-14147-5. PubMed 32034124.
Backbone
  Vector backbone: pPD005 pcDNA Golden Gate
  Vector type: Mammalian Expression, Synthetic Biology
Growth in bacteria
  Bacterial resistance: Ampicillin, 100 μg/mL
  Growth temperature: 37°C
  Growth strain: DH5alpha
  Copy number: High Copy
Gene/Insert
  Gene/Insert name: None
Terms and licenses: Academic/Nonprofit Terms; Industry Terms: Not Available to Industry
Depositor comments: Leonard Lab plasmid reference number: L1499
How to cite: pPD566 CAG MCS (TUPV6) was a gift from Joshua Leonard (Addgene plasmid # 139226 ; http://n2t.net/addgene:139226 ; RRID:Addgene_139226)
