[The description below was written by a language model from this plasmid's Addgene catalogue record and pLannotate feature annotations shown in this document.]
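Description:
pPD566 CAG MCS (TUPV6) is an empty mammalian expression backbone from the COMET synthetic-biology toolkit, built on the pcDNA-derived Golden Gate vector pPD005. The record identifies it as the position-6 transcription unit positioning vector (TUPV6) of the mMoClo mammalian modular cloning scheme. In that scheme, individual transcription units are built in position-specific vectors so they can later be combined into multi-gene constructs. The record does not spell out the assembly sites or overhangs. It is propagated in E. coli as a high-copy plasmid through a ColE1/pUC-type origin and selected with ampicillin via the β-lactamase gene and its native promoter. An f1 phage origin is also present.

The expression cassette carries no insert. It is driven by the CAG promoter, annotated here as its three components: the CMV immediate-early enhancer, the chicken β-actin promoter, and the chimeric chicken β-actin/rabbit β-globin intron. Together these give strong, broadly active transcription in mammalian cells. Downstream lie a T7 promoter, the region corresponding to the multiple cloning site named in the record, and a bGH polyadenylation signal that terminates the transcript. The short β-globin and HIV-1 LTR hits at the intron boundary are probably annotation artefacts rather than functional parts.

Elsewhere in the backbone, an SV40 early promoter and SV40 poly(A) signal flank only a small fragment of the ble (bleomycin-family resistance) gene, so no intact mammalian selection marker is annotated. Residual lac promoter, operator and lacI fragments are cloning-vector remnants. The plasmid is used to clone a gene of interest under CAG control for mammalian expression, alone or as one unit of a larger genetic program.
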