Features (pLannotate 1.2.2; 20 found; start..end, strand, type, name):
    199..578     +  enhancer       CMV enhancer: human cytomegalovirus immediate early enhancer
    580..853     +  promoter       chicken β-actin promoter: No description available
    854..1870    +  intron         chimeric intron: chimera between introns from chicken β-actin and rabbit β-globin
   1868..1924    +  CDS            HBB (fragment): HBB_LEPEU - Experimental evidence at protein level: Swiss-Prot protein existence level 1. Involved in oxygen transport from the lung to the various peripheral tissues. From Lepus europaeus (European hare).
   1928..1955    +  LTR            5' LTR (truncated) (fragment): truncated 5' long terminal repeat (LTR) from HIV-1
   1971..1989    +  promoter       T7 promoter: promoter for bacteriophage T7 RNA polymerase
   2136..2247    +  polyA_signal   bGH poly(A) signal: bovine growth hormone polyadenylation signal
   2732..2757    -  misc_feature   MCS (fragment): pBluescript multiple cloning site
   3129..3557    +  rep_origin     f1 ori (sequence partly withheld): f1 bacteriophage origin of replication; arrow indicates direction of (+) strand synthesis
   3562..3584    +  promoter       SV40 promoter (fragment): SV40 enhancer and early promoter
   3585..3776    +  promoter       SV40 promoter: SV40 early promoter
   3803..3901    +  CDS            ble (fragment): BLE_KLEPN - Experimental evidence at protein level: Swiss-Prot protein existence level 1. Binding protein with a strong affinity to the bleomycin family of antibiotics. Binds to CL990; an antimitotic-antibiotic compound. From Klebsiella pneumoniae.
   3896..4017    +  polyA_signal   SV40 poly(A) signal: SV40 polyadenylation signal
   4090..4106    -  protein_bind   lac operator: The lac repressor binds to the lac operator to inhibit transcription in E. coli. This inhibition can be relieved by adding lactose or isopropyl-β-D-thiogalactopyranoside (IPTG). lac repressor encoded by lacI
   4114..4144    -  promoter       lac promoter: promoter for the E. coli lac operon
   4159..4180    -  protein_bind   CAP binding site: CAP binding activates transcription in the presence of cAMP. E. coli catabolite activator protein
   4193..4285    -  CDS            lacI (fragment): lac repressor; lacI; The lac repressor binds to the lac operator to inhibit transcription in E. coli. This inhibition can be relieved by adding lactose or isopropyl-β-D-thiogalactopyranoside (IPTG).
   4468..5053    -  rep_origin     ori: high-copy-number ColE1/pMB1/pBR322/pUC origin of replication
   5224..6084    -  CDS            AmpR: β-lactamase; bla; confers resistance to ampicillin, carbenicillin, and related antibiotics
   6085..6189    -  promoter       AmpR promoter: bla
>Addgene plasmid #139226 | pPD566 CAG MCS (TUPV6) | depositor full sequence | sequence record 270924 | pPD566 CAG MCS (TUPV6) sequence 6220 bps
GACGGATCGGGAGATCGAAGACGGTGTGAAGATTCAATATGTGTCGTCTATCCTCAAGATCTGGGGAGGT
CGCTGAGTAGTGCGCGAGCAAAATTTAAGCTACAACAAGGCAAGGCTTGACCGACAATTGCATGAAGAAT
CTGCTTAGGGTTAGGCGTTTTGCGCTGCTTCGCGATGTACGGGCCAGATATACGCGTTGACATTGATTAT
TGACTAGTTATTAATAGTAATCAATTACGGGGTCATTAGTTCATAGCCCATATATGGAGTTCCGCGTTAC
ATAACTTACGGTAAATGGCCCGCCTGGCTGACCGCCCAACGACCCCCGCCCATTGACGTCAATAATGACG
TATGTTCCCATAGTAACGCCAATAGGGACTTTCCATTGACGTCAATGGGTGGAGTATTTACGGTAAACTG
CCCACTTGGCAGTACATCAAGTGTATCATATGCCAAGTACGCCCCCTATTGACGTCAATGACGGTAAATG
GCCCGCCTGGCATTATGCCCAGTACATGACCTTATGGGACTTTCCTACTTGGCAGTACATCTACGTATTA
GTCATCGCTATTACCATGGTCGAGGTGAGCCCCACGTTCTGCTTCACTCTCCCCATCTCCCCCCCCTCCC
CACCCCCAATTTTGTATTTATTTATTTTTTAATTATTTTGTGCAGCGATGGGGGCGGGGGGGGGGGGCGC
GCGCCAGGCGGGGCGGGGCGGGGCGAGGGGCGGGGCGGGGCGAGGCGGAGAGGTGCGGCGGCAGCCAATC
AGAGCGGCGCGCTCCGAAAGTTTCCTTTTATGGCGAGGCGGCGGCGGCGGCGGCCCTATAAAAAGCGAAG
CGCGCGGCGGGCGGGAGTCGCTGCGCGCTGCCTTCGCCCCGTGCCCCGCTCCGCCGCCGCCTCGCGCCGC
CCGCCCCGGCTCTGACTGACCGCGTTACTCCCACAGGTGAGCGGGCGGGACGGCCCTTCTCCTCCGGGCT
GTAATTAGCGCTTGGTTTAATGACGGCTTGTTTCTTTTCTGTGGCTGCGTGAAAGCCTTGAGGGGCTCCG
GGAGGGCCCTTTGTGCGGGGGGAGCGGCTCGGGGGGTGCGTGCGTGTGTGTGTGCGTGGGGAGCGCCGCG
TGCGGCTCCGCGCTGCCCGGCGGCTGTGAGCGCTGCGGGCGCGGCGCGGGGCTTTGTGCGCTCCGCAGTG
TGCGCGAGGGGAGCGCGGCCGGGGGCGGTGCCCCGCGGTGCGGGGGGGGCTGCGAGGGGAACAAAGGCTG
CGTGCGGGGTGTGTGCGTGGGGGGGTGAGCAGGGGGTGTGGGCGCGTCGGTCGGGCTGCAACCCCCCCTG
CACCCCCCTCCCCGAGTTGCTGAGCACGGCCCGGCTTCGGGTGCGGGGCTCCGTACGGGGCGTGGCGCGG
GGCTCGCCGTGCCGGGCGGGGGGTGGCGGCAGGTGGGGGTGCCGGGCGGGGCGGGGCCGCCTCGGGCCGG
GGAGGGCTCGGGGGAGGGGCGCGGCGGCCCCCGGAGCGCCGGCGGCTGTCGAGGCGCGGCGAGCCGCAGC
CATTGCCTTTTATGGTAATCGTGCGAGAGGGCGCAGGGACTTCCTTTGTCCCAAATCTGTGCGGAGCCGA
AATCTGGGAGGCGCCGCCGCACCCCCTCTAGCGGGCGCGGGGCGAAGCGGTGCGGCGCCGGCAGGAAGGA
AATGGGCGGGGAGGGCCTTCGTGCGTCGCCGCGCCGCCGTCCCCTTCTCCCTCTCCAGCCTCGGGGCTGT
CCGCGGGGGGACGGCTGCCTTCGGGGGGGACGGGGCAGGGCGGGGTTCGGCTTCTGGCGTGTGACCGGCG
GCTCTAGAGCCTCTGCTAACCATGTTCATGCCTTCTTCTTTTTCCTACAGCTCCTGGGCAACGTGCTGGT
TATTGTGCTGTCTCATCATTTTGGCAAAGAATTCTTATCTGGCTAACTAGAGAACCCACTGCTTACTGGC
TTATCGAAATTAATACGACTCACTATAGGGAGTCCCAAGCTGGCTAGCGTTTAAACTTAAGCTTGGTACC
GAGCTCGGATCCACTAGTCCAGTGTGGTGGAATTCTGCAGATATCCAGCACAGTGGCGGCCGCTCGAGTC
TAGAGGGCCCGTTTAAACCCGCTGATCAGCCTCGACTGTGCCTTCTAGTTGCCAGCCATCTGTTGTTTGC
CCCTCCCCCGTGCCTTCCTTGACCCTGGAAGGTGCCACTCCCACTGTCCTTTCCTAATAAAATGAGGAAA
TTGCATCGCATTGTCTGAGTAGGTGTCATTCTATTCTGGGGGGTGGGGTGGGGCAGGACAGCAAGGGGGA
GGATTGGGAAGTCAATAGCAGGCATGCTGGGGATGCGGTGGGCTCTATGGCTTCTGAGGCAGGTCGAAGA
GACTTACACCCGTAGACGTCGGAGCGCATCGCGATAAGCTCTAGAGGGACAGCCCCCCCCCAAAGCCCCC
AGGGATGTAATTACGTCCCTCCCCCGCTAGGGGGCAGCAGCGAGCCGCCCGGGGCTCCGCTCCGGTCCGG
CGCTCCCCCCGCATCCCCGAGCCGGCAGCGTGCGGGGACAGCCCGGGCACGGGGAAGGTGGCACGGGATC
GCTTTCCTCTGAACGCTTCTCGCTGCTCTTTGAGCCTGCAGACACCTGGGGGGATACGGGGAAAAAGCTT
TAGGCTGAAAGAGAGATTTAGAATGACAGAATCATAGAACGGCCTGCGTACGGATGGGGCTCTAGCTCTA
GAGCTTGATATCGAATTCCTGCAGCCCCGCTAGAGGGACAGCCCCCCCCCAAAGCCCCCAGGGATGTAAT
TACGTCCCTCCCCCGCTAGGGGGCAGCAGCGAGCCGCCCGGGGCTCCGCTCCGGTCCGGCGCTCCCCCCG
CATCCCCGAGCCGGCAGCGTGCGGGGACAGCCCGGGCACGGGGAAGGTGGCACGGGATCGCTTTCCTCTG
AACGCTTCTCGCTGCTCTTTGAGCCTGCAGACACCTGGGGGGATACGGGGAAAAAGCTTTAGGCTGAAAG
AGAGATTTAGAATGACAGAATCATAGAACGGCCTGGGCGCGCCTGGTGGCGAACGATCAACAGACGGGAG
AGGGAGCAAGTCTTCGCTGACAGCGACCGGACTCTAGGGGGTATCCCC
[124 nt withheld, positions 3129-3252]
C
[91 nt withheld, positions 3254-3344]
A
[49 nt withheld, positions 3346-3394]
CCTTTGACGTTGGAGTCCACGTTCTTT
[37 nt withheld, positions 3422-3458]
ACCCTATCTCGGTCTATTCTTTTGATTTATAAGGGATTTTGCCGATTTCGGCCTATTGGTTAAAAAATGA
GCTGATTTAACAAAAATTTAACGCGAATTAATTCTGTGGAATGTGTGTCAGTTAGGCTCAATTAGTCAGC
AACCATAGTCCCGCCCCTAACTCCGCCCATCCCGCCCCTAACTCCGCCCAGTTCCGCCCATTCTCCGCCC
CATGGCTGACTAATTTTTTTTATTTATGCAGAGGCCGAGGCCGCCTCTGCCTCTGAGCTATTCCAGAAGT
AGTGAGGAGGCTTTTTTGGAGGCCTAGGCTTTTGCAAAAAGCTCCCGGGAGCTTGTATATCCATTTTCGG
AGGTTGGGCTTCGGAATCGTTTTCCGGGACGCCGGCTGGATGATCCTCCAGCGCGGGGATCTCATGCTGG
AGTTCTTCGCCCACCCCAACTTGTTTATTGCAGCTTATAATGGTTACAAATAAAGCAATAGCATCACAAA
TTTCACAAATAAAGCATTTTTTTCACTGCATTCTAGTTGTGGTTTGTCCAAACTCATCAATGTATCTTAT
CATGTCTGTATACCGTCGACCTCTAGCTAGAGCTTGGCGTAATCATGGTCATAGCTGTTTCCTGTGTGAA
ATTGTTATCCGCTCACAATTCCACACAACATACGAGCCGGAAGCATAAAGTGTAAAGCCTGGGGTGCCTA
ATGAGTGAGCTAACTCACATTAATTGCGTTGCGCTCACTGCCCGCTTTCCAGTCGGGAAACCTGTCGTGC
CAGCTGCATTAATGAATCGGCCAACGCGCGGGGAGAGGCGGTTTGCGTATTGGGCGCTCTTCCGCTTCCT
CGCTCACTGACTCGCTGCGCTCGGTCGTTCGGCTGCGGCGAGCGGTATCAGCTCACTCAAAGGCGGTAAT
ACGGTTATCCACAGAATCAGGGGATAACGCAGGAAAGAACATGTGAGCAAAAGGCCAGCAAAAGGCCAGG
AACCGTAAAAAGGCCGCGTTGCTGGCGTTTTTCCATAGGCTCCGCCCCCCTGACGAGCATCACAAAAATC
GACGCTCAAGTCAGAGGTGGCGAAACCCGACAGGACTATAAAGATACCAGGCGTTTCCCCCTGGAAGCTC
CCTCGTGCGCTCTCCTGTTCCGACCCTGCCGCTTACCGGATACCTGTCCGCCTTTCTCCCTTCGGGAAGC
GTGGCGCTTTCTCATAGCTCACGCTGTAGGTATCTCAGTTCGGTGTAGGTCGTTCGCTCCAAGCTGGGCT
GTGTGCACGAACCCCCCGTTCAGCCCGACCGCTGCGCCTTATCCGGTAACTATCGTCTTGAGTCCAACCC
GGTAAGACACGACTTATCGCCACTGGCAGCAGCCACTGGTAACAGGATTAGCAGAGCGAGGTATGTAGGC
GGTGCTACAGAGTTCTTGAAGTGGTGGCCTAACTACGGCTACACTAGAAGAACAGTATTTGGTATCTGCG
CTCTGCTGAAGCCAGTTACCTTCGGAAAAAGAGTTGGTAGCTCTTGATCCGGCAAACAAACCACCGCTGG
TAGCGGTTTTTTTGTTTGCAAGCAGCAGATTACGCGCAGAAAAAAAGGATCTCAAGAAGATCCTTTGATC
TTTTCTACGGGGTCTGACGCTCAGTGGAACGAAAACTCACGTTAAGGGATTTTGGTCATGAGATTATCAA
AAAGGATCTTCACCTAGATCCTTTTAAATTAAAAATGAAGTTTTAAATCAATCTAAAGTATATATGAGTA
AACTTGGTCTGACAGTTACCAATGCTTAATCAGTGAGGCACCTATCTCAGCGATCTGTCTATTTCGTTCA
TCCATAGTTGCCTGACTCCCCGTCGTGTAGATAACTACGATACGGGAGGGCTTACCATCTGGCCCCAGTG
CTGCAATGATACCGCGAGATCCACGCTCACCGGCTCCAGATTTATCAGCAATAAACCAGCCAGCCGGAAG
GGCCGAGCGCAGAAGTGGTCCTGCAACTTTATCCGCCTCCATCCAGTCTATTAATTGTTGCCGGGAAGCT
AGAGTAAGTAGTTCGCCAGTTAATAGTTTGCGCAACGTTGTTGCCATTGCTACAGGCATCGTGGTGTCAC
GCTCGTCGTTTGGTATGGCTTCATTCAGCTCCGGTTCCCAACGATCAAGGCGAGTTACATGATCCCCCAT
GTTGTGCAAAAAAGCGGTTAGCTCCTTCGGTCCTCCGATCGTTGTCAGAAGTAAGTTGGCCGCAGTGTTA
TCACTCATGGTTATGGCAGCACTGCATAATTCTCTTACTGTCATGCCATCCGTAAGATGCTTTTCTGTGA
CTGGTGAGTACTCAACCAAGTCATTCTGAGAATAGTGTATGCGGCGACCGAGTTGCTCTTGCCCGGCGTC
AATACGGGATAATACCGCGCCACATAGCAGAACTTTAAAAGTGCTCATCATTGGAAAACGTTCTTCGGGG
CGAAAACTCTCAAGGATCTTACCGCTGTTGAGATCCAGTTCGATGTAACCCACTCGTGCACCCAACTGAT
CTTCAGCATCTTTTACTTTCACCAGCGTTTCTGGGTGAGCAAAAACAGGAAGGCAAAATGCCGCAAAAAA
GGGAATAAGGGCGACACGGAAATGTTGAATACTCATACTCTTCCTTTTTCAATATTATTGAAGCATTTAT
CAGGGTTATTGTCTCATGAGCGGATACATATTTGAATGTATTTAGAAAAATAAACAAATAGGGGTTCCGC
GCACATTTCCCCGAAAAGTGCCACCTGACGTC
