>Addgene plasmid #139226 | pPD566 CAG MCS (TUPV6) | addgene partial sequence | sequence record 331748 | Addgene Partial NGS Result
GAGGGGCGGGGCGGGGCGAGGCGGAGAGGTGCGGCGGCAGCCAATCAGAGCGGCGCGCTCCGAAAGTTTC
CTTTTATGGCGAGGCGGCGGCGGCGGCGGCCCTATAAAAAGCGAAGCGCGCGGCGGGCGGGAGTCGCTGC
GCGCTGCCTTCGCCCCGTGCCCCGCTCCGCCGCCGCCTCGCGCCGCCCGCCCCGGCTCTGACTGACCGCG
TTACTCCCACAGGTGAGCGGGCGGGACGGCCCTTCTCCTCCGGGCTGTAATTAGCGCTTGGTTTAATGAC
GGCTTGTTTCTTTTCTGTGGCTGCGTGAAAGCCTTGAGGGGCTCCGGGAGGGCCCTTTGTGCGGGGGGAG
CGGCTCGGGGGGTGCGTGCGTGTGTGTGTGCGTGGGGAGCGCCGCGTGCGGCTCCGCGCTGCCCGGCGGC
TGTGAGCGCTGCGGGCGCGGCGCGGGGCTTTGTGCGCTCCGCAGTGTGCGCGAGGGGAGCGCGGCCGGGG
GCGGTGCCCCGCGGTGCGGGGGGGGCTGCGAGGGGAACAAAGGCTGCGTGCGGGGTGTGTGCGTGGGGGG
GTGAGCAGGGGGTGTGGGCGCGTCGGTCGGGCTGCAACCCCCCCTGCACCCCCCTCCCCGAGTTGCTGAG
CACGGCCCGGCTTCGGGTGCGGGGCTCCGTACGGGGCGTGGCGCGGGGCTCGCCGTGCCGGGCGGGGGGT
GGCGGCAGGTGGGGGTGCCGGGCGGGGCGGGGCCGCCTCGGGCCGGGGAGGGCTCGGGGGAGGGGCGCGG
CGGCCCCCGGAGCGCCGGCGGCTGTCGAGGCGCGGCGAGCCGCAGCCATTGCCTTTTATGGTAATCGTGC
GAGAGGGCGCAGGGACTTCCTTTGTCCCAAATCTGTGCGGAGCCGAAATCTGGGAGGCGCCGCCGCACCC
CCTCTAGCGGGCGCGGGGCGAAGCGGTGCGGCGCCGGCAGGAAGGAAATGGGCGGGGAGGGCCTTCGTGC
GTCGCCGCGCCGCCGTCCCCTTCTCCCTCTCCAGCCTCGGGGCTGTCCGCGGGGGGACGGCTGCCTTCGG
GGGGGACGGGGCAGGGCGGGGTTCGGCTTCTGGCGTGTGACCGGCGGCTCTAGAGCCTCTGCTAACCATG
TTCATGCCTTCTTCTTTTTCCTACAGCTCCTGGGCAACGTGCTGGTTATTGTGCTGTCTCATCATTTTGG
CAAAGAATTCTTATCTGGCTAACTAGAGAACCCACTGCTTACTGGCTTATCGAAATTAATACGACTCACT
ATAGGGAGTCCCAAGCTGGCTAGCGTTTAAACTTAAGCTTGGTACCGAGCTCGGATCCACTAGTCCAGTG
TGGTGGAATTCTGCAGATATCCAGCACAGTGGCGGCCGCTCGAGTCTAGAGGGCCCGTTTAAACCCGCTG
ATCAGCCTCGACTGTGCCTTCTAGTTGCCAGCCATCTGTTGTTTGCCCCTCCCCCGTGCCTTCCTTGACC
CTGGAAGGTGCCACTCCCACTGTCCTTTCCTAATAAAATGAGGAAATTGCATCGCATTGTCTGAGTAGGT
GTCATTCTATTCTGGGGGGTGGGGTGGGGCAGGACAGCAAGGGGGAGGATTGGGAAGTCAATAGCAGGCA
TGCTGGGGATGCGGTGGGCTCTATGGCTTCTGAGGCAGGTCGAAGAGACTTACACCCGTAGACGTCGGAG
CGCATCGCGATAAGCTCTAGAGGGACAGCCCCCCCCCAAAGCCCCCAGGGATGTAATTACGTCCCTCCCC
CGCTAGGGGGCAGCAGCGAGCCGCCCGGGGCTCCGCTCCGGTCCGGCGCTCCCCCCGCATCCCCGAGCCG
GCAGCGTGCGGGGACAGCCCGGGCACGGGGAAGGTGGCACGGGATCGCTTTCCTCTGAACGCTTCTCGCT
GCTCTTTGAGCCTGCAGACACCTGGGGGGATACGGGGAAAAAGCTTTAGGCTGAAAGAGAGATTTAGAAT
GACAGAATCATAGAACGGCCTGCGTACGGATGGGGCTCTAGCTCTAGAGCTTGATATCGAATTCCTGCAG
CCCCGCTAGAGGGACAGCCCCCCCCCAAAGCCCCCAGGGATGTAATTACGTCCCTCCCCCGCTAGGGGGC
AGCAGCGAGCCGCCCGGGGCTCCGCTCCGGTCCGGCGCTCCCCCCGCATCCCCGAGCCGGCAGCGTGCGG
GGACAGCCCGGGCACGGGGAAGGTGGCACGGGATCGCTTTCCTCTGAACGCTTCTCGCTGCTCTTTGAGC
CTGCAGACACCTGGGGGGATACGGGGAAAAAGCTTTAGGCTGAAAGAGAGATTTAGAATGACAGAATCAT
AGAACGGCCTGGGCGCGCCTGGTGGCGAACGATCAACAGACGGGAGAGGGAGCAAGTCTTCGCTGACAGC
GACCGGACTCTAGGGGGTATCCCC
[124 nt withheld, positions 2405-2528]
C
[91 nt withheld, positions 2530-2620]
A
[49 nt withheld, positions 2622-2670]
CCTTTGACGTTGGAGTCCACGTTCTTT
[37 nt withheld, positions 2698-2734]
ACCCTATCTCGGTCTATTCTTTTGATTTATAAGGGATTTTGCCGATTTCGGCCTATTGGTTAAAAAATGA
GCTGATTTAACAAAAATTTAACGCGAATTAATTCTGTGGAATGTGTGTCAGTTAGGCTCAATTAGTCAGC
AACCATAGTCCCGCCCCTAACTCCGCCCATCCCGCCCCTAACTCCGCCCAGTTCCGCCCATTCTCCGCCC
CATGGCTGACTAATTTTTTTTATTTATGCAGAGGCCGAGGCCGCCTCTGCCTCTGAGCTATTCCAGAAGT
AGTGAGGAGGCTTTTTTGGAGGCCTAGGCTTTTGCAAAAAGCTCCCGGGAGCTTGTATATCCATTTTCGG
AGGTTGGGCTTCGGAATCGTTTTCCGGGACGCCGGCTGGATGATCCTCCAGCGCGGGGATCTCATGCTGG
AGTTCTTCGCCCACCCCAACTTGTTTATTGCAGCTTATAATGGTTACAAATAAAGCAATAGCATCACAAA
TTTCACAAATAAAGCATTTTTTTCACTGCATTCTAGTTGTGGTTTGTCCAAACTCATCAATGTATCTTAT
CATGTCTGTATACCGTCGACCTCTAGCTAGAGCTTGGCGTAATCATGGTCATAGCTGTTTCCTGTGTGAA
ATTGTTATCCGCTCACAATTCCACACAACATACGAGCCGGAAGCATAAAGTGTAAAGCCTGGGGTGCCTA
ATGAGTGAGCTAACTCACATTAATTGCGTTGCGCTCACTGCCCGCTTTCCAGTCGGGAAACCTGTCGTGC
CAGCTGCATTAATGAATCGGCCAACGCGCGGGGAGAGGCGGTTTGCGTATTGGGCGCTCTTCCGCTTCCT
CGCTCACTGACTCGCTGCGCTCGGTCGTTCGGCTGCGGCGAGCGGTATCAGCTCACTCAAAGGCGGTAAT
ACGGTTATCCACAGAATCAGGGGATAACGCAGGAAAGAACATGTGAGCAAAAGGCCAGCAAAAGGCCAGG
AACCGTAAAAAGGCCGCGTTGCTGGCGTTTTTCCATAGGCTCCGCCCCCCTGACGAGCATCACAAAAATC
GACGCTCAAGTCAGAGGTGGCGAAACCCGACAGGACTATAAAGATACCAGGCGTTTCCCCCTGGAAGCTC
CCTCGTGCGCTCTCCTGTTCCGACCCTGCCGCTTACCGGATACCTGTCCGCCTTTCTCCCTTCGGGAAGC
GTGGCGCTTTCTCATAGCTCACGCTGTAGGTATCTCAGTTCGGTGTAGGTCGTTCGCTCCAAGCTGGGCT
GTGTGCACGAACCCCCCGTTCAGCCCGACCGCTGCGCCTTATCCGGTAACTATCGTCTTGAGTCCAACCC
GGTAAGACACGACTTATCGCCACTGGCAGCAGCCACTGGTAACAGGATTAGCAGAGCGAGGTATGTAGGC
GGTGCTACAGAGTTCTTGAAGTGGTGGCCTAACTACGGCTACACTAGAAGAACAGTATTTGGTATCTGCG
CTCTGCTGAAGCCAGTTACCTTCGGAAAAAGAGTTGGTAGCTCTTGATCCGGCAAACAAACCACCGCTGG
TAGCGGTGGTTTTTTTGTTTGCAAGCAGCAGATTACGCGCAGAAAAAAAGGATCTCAAGAAGATCCTTTG
ATCTTTTCTACGGGGTCTGACGCTCAGTGGAACGAAAACTCACGTTAAGGGATTTTGGTCATGAGATTAT
CAAAAAGGATCTTCACCTAGATCCTTTTAAATTAAAAATGAAGTTTTAAATCAATCTAAAGTATATATGA
GTAAACTTGGTCTGACAGTTACCAATGCTTAATCAGTGAGGCACCTATCTCAGCGATCTGTCTATTTCGT
TCATCCATAGTTGCCTGACTCCCCGTCGTGTAGATAACTACGATACGGGAGGGCTTACCATCTGGCCCCA
GTGCTGCAATGATACCGCGAGATCCACGCTCACCGGCTCCAGATTTATCAGCAATAAACCAGCCAGCCGG
AAGGGCCGAGCGCAGAAGTGGTCCTGCAACTTTATCCGCCTCCATCCAGTCTATTAATTGTTGCCGGGAA
GCTAGAGTAAGTAGTTCGCCAGTTAATAGTTTGCGCAACGTTGTTGCCATTGCTACAGGCATCGTGGTGT
CACGCTCGTCGTTTGGTATGGCTTCATTCAGCTCCGGTTCCCAACGATCAAGGCGAGTTACATGATCCCC
CATGTTGTGCAAAAAAGCGGTTAGCTCCTTCGGTCCTCCGATCGTTGTCAGAAGTAAGTTGGCCGCAGTG
TTATCACTCATGGTTATGGCAGCACTGCATAATTCTCTTACTGTCATGCCATCCGTAAGATGCTTTTCTG
TGACTGGTGAGTACTCAACCAAGTCATTCTGAGAATAGTGTATGCGGCGACCGAGTTGCTCTTGCCCGGC
GTCAATACGGGATAATACCGCGCCACATAGCAGAACTTTAAAAGTGCTCATCATTGGAAAACGTTCTTCG
GGGCGAAAACTCTCAAGGATCTTACCGCTGTTGAGATCCAGTTCGATGTAACCCACTCGTGCACCCAACT
GATCTTCAGCATCTTTTACTTTCACCAGCGTTTCTGGGTGAGCAAAAACAGGAAGGCAAAATGCCGCAAA
AAAGGGAATAAGGGCGACACGGAAATGTTGAATACTCATACTCTTCCTTTTTCAATATTATTGAAGCATT
TATCAGGGTTATTGTCTCATGAGCGGATACATATTTGAATGTATTTAGAAAAATAAACAAATAGGGGTTC
CGCGCACATTTCCCCGAAAAGTGCCACCTGACGTCGACGGATCGGGAGATCGAAGACGGTGTGAAGATTC
AATATGTGTCGTCTATCCTCAAGATCTGGGGAGGTCGCTGAGTAGTGCGCGAGCAAAATTTAAGCTACAA
CAAGGCAAGGCTTGACCGACAATTGCATGAAGAATCTGCTTAGGGTTAGGCGTTTTGCGCTGCTTCGCGA
TGTACGGGCCAGATATACGCGTTGACATTGATTATTGACTAGTTATTAATAGTAATCAATTACGGGGTCA
TTAGTTCATAGCCCATATATGGAGTTCCGCGTTACATAACTTACGGTAAATGGCCCGCCTGGCTGACCGC
CCAACGACCCCCGCCCATTGACGTCAATAATGACGTATGTTCCCATAGTAACGCCAATAGGGACTTTCCA
TTGACGTCAATGGGTGGAGTATTTACGGTAAACTGCCCACTTGGCAGTACATCAAGTGTATCATATGCCA
AGTACGCCCCCTATTGACGTCAATGACGGTAAATGGCCCGCCTGGCATTATGCCCAGTACATGACCTTAT
GGGACTTTCCTACTTGGCAGTACATCTACGTATTAGTCATCGCTATTACCATGGTCGAGGTGAGCCCCAC
GTTCTGCTTCACTCTCCCCATCTCCCCCCCCTCCCCACCCCCAATTTTGTATTTATTTATTTTTTAATTA
TTTTGTGCAGCGATGGGGGCGGGGGGGGGGGG
